>Addgene plasmid #116730 | pHAGE-DDX3X | addgene full sequence | sequence record 241213 | Addgene NGS Result
TGGAAGGGCTAATTCACTCCCAAAGAAGACAAGATATCCTTGATCTGTGGATCTACCACACACAAGGCTA
CTTCCCTGATTAGCAGAACTACACACCAGGGCCAGGGGTCAGATATCCACTGACCTTTGGATGGTGCTAC
AAGCTAGTACCAGTTGAGCCAGATAAGGTAGAAGAGGCCAATAAAGGAGAGAACACCAGCTTGTTACACC
CTGTGAGCCTGCATGGGATGGATGACCCGGAGAGAGAAGTGTTAGAGTGGAGGTTTGACAGCCGCCTAGC
ATTTCATCACGTGGCCCGAGAGCTGCATCCGGAGTACTTCAAGAACTGCTGATATCGAGCTTGCTACAAG
GGACTTTCCGCTGGGGACTTTCCAGGGAGGCGTGGCCTGGGCGGGACTGGGGAGTGGCGAGCCCTCAGAT
CCTGCATATAAGCAGCTGCTTTTTGCCTGTACTGGGTCTCTCTGGTTAGACCAGATCTGAGCCTGGGAGC
TCTCTGGCTAACTAGGGAACCCACTGCTTAAGCCTCAATAAAGCTTGCCTTGAGTGCTTCAAGTAGTGTG
TGCCCGTCTGTTGTGTGACTCTGGTAACTAGAGATCCCTCAGACCCTTTTAGTCAGTGTGGAAAATCTCT
AGCAGTGGCGCCCGAACAGGGACTTGAAAGCGAAAGGGAAACCAGAGGAGCTCTCTCGACGCAGGACTCG
GCTTGCTGAAGCGCGCACGGCAAGAGGCGAGGGGCGGCGACTGGTGAGTACGCCAAAAATTTTGACTAGC
GGAGGCTAGAAGGAGAGAGATGGGTGCGAGAGCGTCAGTATTAAGCGGGGGAGAATTAGATCGCGATGGG
AAAAAATTCGGTTAAGGCCAGGGGGAAAGAAAAAATATAAATTAAAACATATAGTATGGGCAAGCAGGGA
GCTAGAACGATTCGCAGTTAATCCTGGCCTGTTAGAAACATCAGAAGGCTGTAGACAAATACTGGGACAG
CTACAACCATCCCTTCAGACAGGATCAGAAGAACTTAGATCATTATATAATACAGTAGCAACCCTCTATT
GTGTGCATCAAAGGATAGAGATAAAAGACACCAAGGAAGCTTTAGACAAGATAGAGGAAGAGCAAAACAA
AAGTAAGACCACCGCACAGCAAGCGGCCGGCCGCTGATCTTCAGACCTGGAGGAGGAGATATGAGGGACA
ATTGGAGAAGTGAATTATATAAATATAAAGTAGTAAAAATTGAACCATTAGGAGTAGCACCCACCAAGGC
AAAGAGAAGAGTGGTGCAGAGAGAAAAAAGAGCAGTGGGAATAGGAGCTTTGTTCCTTGGGTTCTTGGGA
GCAGCAGGAAGCACTATGGGCGCAGCGTCAATGACGCTGACGGTACAGGCCAGACAATTATTGTCTGGTA
TAGTGCAGCAGCAGAACAATTTGCTGAGGGCTATTGAGGCGCAACAGCATCTGTTGCAACTCACAGTCTG
GGGCATCAAGCAGCTCCAGGCAAGAATCCTGGCTGTGGAAAGATACCTAAAGGATCAACAGCTCCTGGGG
ATTTGGGGTTGCTCTGGAAAACTCATTTGCACCACTGCTGTGCCTTGGAATGCTAGTTGGAGTAATAAAT
CTCTGGAACAGATTTGGAATCACACGACCTGGATGGAGTGGGACAGAGAAATTAACAATTACACAAGCTT
AATACACTCCTTAATTGAAGAATCGCAAAACCAGCAAGAAAAGAATGAACAAGAATTATTGGAATTAGAT
AAATGGGCAAGTTTGTGGAATTGGTTTAACATAACAAATTGGCTGTGGTATATAAAATTATTCATAATGA
TAGTAGGAGGCTTGGTAGGTTTAAGAATAGTTTTTGCTGTACTTTCTATAGTGAATAGAGTTAGGCAGGG
ATATTCACCATTATCGTTTCAGACCCACCTCCCAACCCCGAGGGGACCCGACAGGCCCGAAGGAATAGAA
GAAGAAGGTGGAGAGAGAGACAGAGACAGATCCATTCGATTAGTGAACGGATCTCGACGGTATCGCCGAA
TTCACAAATGGCAGTATTCATCCACAATTTTAAAAGAAAAGGGGGGATTGGGGGGTACAGTGCAGGGGAA
AGAATAGTAGACATAATAGCAACAGACATACAAACTAAAGAATTACAAAAACAAATTACAAAAATTCAAA
ATTTTCGGGTTTATTACAGGGACAGCAGAGATCCAGTTTGGACTAGTCGTGAGGCTCCGGTGCCCGTCAG
TGGGCAGAGCGCACATCGCCCACAGTCCCCGAGAAGTTGGGGGGAGGGGTCGGCAATTGAACCGGTGCCT
AGAGAAGGTGGCGCGGGGTAAACTGGGAAAGTGATGTCGTGTACTGGCTCCGCCTTTTTCCCGAGGGTGG
GGGAGAACCGTATATAAGTGCAGTAGTCGCCGTGAACGTTCTTTTTCGCAACGGGTTTGCCGCCAGAACA
CAGGTAAGTGCCGTGTGTGGTTCCCGCGGGCCTGGCCTCTTTACGGGTTATGGCCCTTGCGTGCCTTGAA
TTACTTCCACCTGGCTGCAGTACGTGATTCTTGATCCCGAGCTTCGGGTTGGAAGTGGGTGGGAGAGTTC
GAGGCCTTGCGCTTAAGGAGCCCCTTCGCCTCGTGCTTGAGTTGAGGCCTGGCCTGGGCGCTGGGGCCGC
CGCGTGCGAATCTGGTGGCACCTTCGCGCCTGTCTCGCTGCTTTCGATAAGTCTCTAGCCATTTAAAATT
TTTGATGACCTGCTGCGACGCTTTTTTTCTGGCAAGATAGTCTTGTAAATGCGGGCCAAGATCTGCACAC
TGGTATTTCGGTTTTTGGGGCCGCGGGCGGCGACGGGGCCCGTGCGTCCCAGCGCACATGTTCGGCGAGG
CGGGGCCTGCGAGCGCGGCCACCGAGAATCGGACGGGGGTAGTCTCAAGCTGGCCGGCCTGCTCTGGTGC
CTGGCCTCGCGCCGCCGTGTATCGCCCCGCCCTGGGCGGCAAGGCTGGCCCGGTCGGCACCAGTTGCGTG
AGCGGAAAGATGGCCGCTTCCCGGCCCTGCTGCAGGGAGCTCAAAATGGAGGACGCGGCGCTCGGGAGAG
CGGGCGGGTGAGTCACCCACACAAAGGAAAAGGGCCTTTCCGTCCTCAGCCGTCGCTTCATGTGACTCCA
CGGAGTACCGGGCGCCGTCCAGGCACCTCGATTAGTTCTCGAGCTTTTGGAGTACGTCGTCTTTAGGTTG
GGGGGAGGGGTTTTATGCGATGGAGTTTCCCCACACTGAGTGGGTGGAGACTGAAGTTAGGCCAGCTTGG
CACTTGATGTAATTCTCCTTGGAATTTGCCCTTTTTGAGTTTGGATCTTGGTTCATTCTCAAGCCTCAGA
CAGTGGTTCAAAGTTTTTTTCTTCCATTTCAGGTGTCGTGAAGCGGCCCTGCAGATATCAACAAGTTTGT
ACAAAAAAGCAGGCACCATGAGTCATGTGGCAGTGGAAAATGCGCTCGGGCTGGACCAGCAGTTTGCTGG
CCTAGACCTGAACTCTTCAGATAATCAGAGTGGAGGAAGTACAGCCAGCAAAGGGCGCTATATTCCTCCT
CATTTAAGGAACCGAGAAGCTACTAAAGGTTTCTACGATAAAGACAGTTCAGGGTGGAGTTCTAGCAAAG
ATAAGGATGCGTATAGCAGTTTTGGATCTCGTAGTGATTCAAGAGGGAAGTCTAGCTTCTTCAGTGATCG
TGGAAGTGGATCAAGGGGAAGGTTTGATGATCGTGGACGGAGTGATTACGATGGCATTGGCAGCCGTGGT
GACAGAAGTGGCTTTGGCAAATTTGAACGTGGTGGAAACAGTCGCTGGTGTGACAAATCAGATGAAGATG
ATTGGTCAAAACCACTCCCACCAAGTGAACGCTTGGAACAGGAACTCTTTTCTGGAGGCAACACTGGGAT
TAATTTTGAGAAATACGATGACATTCCAGTTGAGGCAACAGGCAACAACTGTCCTCCACATATTGAAAGT
TTCAGTGATGTTGAGATGGGAGAAATTATCATGGGAAACATTGAGCTTACTCGTTATACTCGCCCAACTC
CAGTGCAAAAGCATGCTATTCCTATTATCAAAGAGAAAAGAGACTTGATGGCTTGTGCCCAAACAGGGTC
TGGAAAAACTGCAGCATTTCTGTTGCCCATCTTGAGTCAGATTTATTCAGATGGTCCAGGCGAGGCTTTG
AGGGCCATGAAGGAAAATGGAAGGTATGGGCGCCGCAAACAATACCCAATCTCCTTGGTATTAGCACCAA
CGAGAGAGTTGGCAGTACAGATCTACGAGGAAGCCAGAAAATTTTCATACCGATCTAGAGTTCGTCCTTG
CGTGGTTTATGGTGGTGCCGATATTGGTCAGCAGATTCGAGACTTGGAACGTGGATGCCATTTGTTAGTA
GCCACTCCAGGACGTCTAGTGGATATGATGGAAAGAGGAAAGATTGGATTAGACTTTTGCAAATACTTGG
TGTTAGATGAAGCTGATCGGATGTTGGATATGGGGTTTGAGCCTCAGATTCGTAGAATAGTCGAACAAGA
TACTATGCCTCCAAAGGGTGTCCGCCACACTATGATGTTTAGTGCTACTTTTCCTAAGGAAATACAGATG
CTGGCTCGTGATTTCTTAGATGAATATATCTTCTTGGCTGTAGGAAGAGTTGGCTCTACCTCTGAAAACA
TCACACAGAAAGTAGTTTGGGTGGAAGAATCAGACAAACGGTCATTTCTGCTTGACCTCCTAAATGCAAC
AGGCAAGGATTCACTGACCTTAGTGTTTGTGGAGACCAAAAAGGGTGCAGATTCTCTGGAGGATTTCTTA
TACCATGAAGGATACGCATGTACCAGCATCCATGGAGACCGTTCTCAGAGGGATAGAGAAGAGGCCCTTC
ACCAGTTCCGCTCAGGAAAAAGCCCAATTTTAGTGGCTACAGCAGTAGCAGCAAGAGGACTGGACATTTC
AAATGTGAAACATGTTATCAATTTTGACTTGCCAAGTGATATTGAAGAATATGTACATCGTATTGGTCGT
ACGGGACGTGTAGGAAACCTTGGCCTGGCAACCTCATTCTTTAACGAGAGGAACATAAATATTACTAAGG
ATTTGTTGGATCTTCTTGTTGAAGCTAAACAAGAAGTGCCGTCTTGGTTAGAAAACATGGCTTATGAACA
CCACTACAAGGGTAGCAGTCGTGGACGTTCTAAGAGTAGCAGATTTAGTGGAGGGTTTGGTGCCAGAGAC
TACCGACAAAGTAGCGGTGCCAGCAGTTCCAGCTTCAGCAGCAGCCGCGCAAGCAGCAGCCGCAGTGGCG
GAGGTGGCCACGGTAGCAGCAGAGGATTTGGTGGAGGTGGCTATGGAGGCTTTTACAACAGTGATGGATA
TGGAGGAAATTATAACTCCCAGGGGGTTGACTGGTGGGGTAACTAGAACCCAGCTTTCTTGTACAAAGTG
GTTGATATCCAGCACAGTGGCGGCCGCTCGAGTCTAGAGGGCCCGCGGTTCGAAGGTAAGCCTATCCCTA
ACCCTCTCCTCGGTCTCGATTCTACGCGTACCGGTTAGTAATGAGATCCCTCCCCCCCCCCTAACGTTAC
TGGCCGAAGCCGCTTGGAATAAGGCCGGTGTGCGTTTGTCTATATGTTATTTTCCACCATATTGCCGTCT
TTTGGCAATGTGAGGGCCCGGAAACCTGGCCCTGTCTTCTTGACGAGCATTCCTAGGGGTCTTTCCCCTC
TCGCCAAAGGAATGCAAGGTCTGTTGAATGTCGTGAAGGAAGCAGTTCCTCTGGAAGCTTCTTGAAGACA
AACAACGTCTGTAGCGACCCTTTGCAGGCAGCGGAACCCCCCACCTGGCGACAGGTGCCTCTGCGGCCAA
AAGCCACGTGTATAAGATACACCTGCAAAGGCGGCACAACCCCAGTGCCACGTTGTGAGTTGGATAGTTG
TGGAAAGAGTCAAATGGCTCTCCTCAAGCGTATTCAACAAGGGGCTGAAGGATGCCCAGAAGGTACCCCA
TTGTATGGGATCTGATCTGGGGCCTCGGTGCACATGCTTTACATGTGTTTAGTCGAGGTTAAAAAAACGT
CTAGGCCCCCCGAACCACGGGGACGTGGTTTTCCTTTGAAAAACACGATGATAATATGGCCACACATATG
GTGAGCAAGGGCGAGGAGCTGTTCACCGGGGTGGTGCCCATCCTGGTCGAGCTGGACGGCGACGTAAACG
GCCACAAGTTCAGCGTGTCCGGCGAGGGCGAGGGCGATGCCACCTACGGCAAGCTGACCCTGAAGTTCAT
CTGCACCACCGGCAAGCTGCCCGTGCCCTGGCCCACCCTCGTGACCACCCTGACCTACGGCGTGCAGTGC
TTCAGCCGCTACCCCGACCACATGAAGCAGCACGACTTCTTCAAGTCCGCCATGCCCGAAGGCTACGTCC
AGGAGCGCACCATCTTCTTCAAGGACGACGGCAACTACAAGACCCGCGCCGAGGTGAAGTTCGAGGGCGA
CACCCTGGTGAACCGCATCGAGCTGAAGGGCATCGACTTCAAGGAGGACGGCAACATCCTGGGGCACAAG
CTGGAGTACAACTACAACAGCCACAACGTCTATATCATGGCCGACAAGCAGAAGAACGGCATCAAGGTGA
ACTTCAAGATCCGCCACAACATCGAGGACGGCAGCGTGCAGCTCGCCGACCACTACCAGCAGAACACCCC
CATCGGCGACGGCCCCGTGCTGCTGCCCGACAACCACTACCTGAGCACCCAGTCCGCCCTGAGCAAAGAC
CCCAACGAGAAGCGCGATCACATGGTCCTGCTGGAGTTCGTGACCGCCGCCGGGATCACTCTCGGCATGG
ACGAGCTGTACAAGTAAATCGATAGATCCTAATCAACCTCTGGATTACAAAATTTGTGAAAGATTGACTG
GTATTCTTAACTATGTTGCTCCTTTTACGCTATGTGGATACGCTGCTTTAATGCCTTTGTATCATGCTAT
TGCTTCCCGTATGGCTTTCATTTTCTCCTCCTTGTATAAATCCTGGTTGCTGTCTCTTTATGAGGAGTTG
TGGCCCGTTGTCAGGCAACGTGGCGTGGTGTGCACTGTGTTTGCTGACGCAACCCCCACTGGTTGGGGCA
TTGCCACCACCTGTCAGCTCCTTTCCGGGACTTTCGCTTTCCCCCTCCCTATTGCCACGGCGGAACTCAT
CGCCGCCTGCCTTGCCCGCTGCTGGACAGGGGCTCGGCTGTTGGGCACTGACAATTCCGTGGTGTTGTCG
GGGAAATCATCGTCCTTTCCTTGGCTGCTCGCCTGTGTTGCCACCTGGATTCTGCGCGGGACGTCCTTCT
GCTACGTCCCTTCGGCCCTCAATCCAGCGGACCTTCCTTCCCGCGGCCTGCTGCCGGCTCTGCGGCCTCT
TCCGCGTCTTCGCCTTCGCCCTCAGACGAGTCGGATCTCCCTTTGGGCCGCCTCCCCGCCTGAGATCCTT
TAAGACCAATGACTTACAAGGCAGCTGTAGATCTTAGCCACTTTTTAAAAGAAAAGGGGGGACTGGAAGG
GCTAATTCACTCCCAACGAAGACAAGATCTGCTTTTTGCTTGTACTGGGTCTCTCTGGTTAGACCAGATC
TGAGCCTGGGAGCTCTCTGGCTAACTAGGGAACCCACTGCTTAAGCCTCAATAAAGCTTGCCTTGAGTGC
TTCAAGTAGTGTGTGCCCGTCTGTTGTGTGACTCTGGTAACTAGAGATCCCTCAGACCCTTTTAGTCAGT
GTGGAAAATCTCTAGCAGTAGTAGTTCATGTCATCTTATTATTCAGTATTTATAACTTGCAAAGAAATGA
ATATCAGAGAGTGAGAGGCCCGGGTTAATTAAGGAAAGGGCTAGATCATTCTTGAAGACGAAAGGGCCTC
GTGATACGCCTATTTTTATAGGTTAATGTCATGATAATAATGGTTTCTTAGACGTCAGGTGGCACTTTTC
GGGGAAATGTGCGCGGAACCCCTATTTGTTTATTTTTCTAAATACATTCAAATATGTATCCGCTCATGAG
ACAATAACCCTGATAAATGCTTCAATAATATTGAAAAAGGAAGAGTATGAGTATTCAACATTTCCGTGTC
GCCCTTATTCCCTTTTTTGCGGCATTTTGCCTTCCTGTTTTTGCTCACCCAGAAACGCTGGTGAAAGTAA
AAGATGCTGAAGATCAGTTGGGTGCACGAGTGGGTTACATCGAACTGGATCTCAACAGCGGTAAGATCCT
TGAGAGTTTTCGCCCCGAAGAACGTTTTCCAATGATGAGCACTTTTAAAGTTCTGCTATGTGGCGCGGTA
TTATCCCGTGTTGACGCCGGGCAAGAGCAACTCGGTCGCCGCATACACTATTCTCAGAATGACTTGGTTG
AGTACTCACCAGTCACAGAAAAGCATCTTACGGATGGCATGACAGTAAGAGAATTATGCAGTGCTGCCAT
AACCATGAGTGATAACACTGCGGCCAACTTACTTCTGACAACGATCGGAGGACCGAAGGAGCTAACCGCT
TTTTTGCACAACATGGGGGATCATGTAACTCGCCTTGATCGTTGGGAACCGGAGCTGAATGAAGCCATAC
CAAACGACGAGCGTGACACCACGATGCCTGTAGCAATGGCAACAACGTTGCGCAAACTATTAACTGGCGA
ACTACTTACTCTAGCTTCCCGGCAACAATTAATAGACTGGATGGAGGCGGATAAAGTTGCAGGACCACTT
CTGCGCTCGGCCCTTCCGGCTGGCTGGTTTATTGCTGATAAATCTGGAGCCGGTGAGCGTGGGTCTCGCG
GTATCATTGCAGCACTGGGGCCAGATGGTAAGCCCTCCCGTATCGTAGTTATCTACACGACGGGGAGTCA
GGCAACTATGGATGAACGAAATAGACAGATCGCTGAGATAGGTGCCTCACTGATTAAGCATTGGTAACTG
TCAGACCAAGTTTACTCATATATACTTTAGATTGATTTAAAACTTCATTTTTAATTTAAAAGGATCTAGG
TGAAGATCCTTTTTGATAATCTCATGACCAAAATCCCTTAACGTGAGTTTTCGTTCCACTGAGCGTCAGA
CCCCGTAGAAAAGATCAAAGGATCTTCTTGAGATCCTTTTTTTCTGCGCGTAATCTGCTGCTTGCAAACA
AAAAAACCACCGCTACCAGCGGTGGTTTGTTTGCCGGATCAAGAGCTACCAACTCTTTTTCCGAAGGTAA
CTGGCTTCAGCAGAGCGCAGATACCAAATACTGTTCTTCTAGTGTAGCCGTAGTTAGGCCACCACTTCAA
GAACTCTGTAGCACCGCCTACATACCTCGCTCTGCTAATCCTGTTACCAGTGGCTGCTGCCAGTGGCGAT
AAGTCGTGTCTTACCGGGTTGGACTCAAGACGATAGTTACCGGATAAGGCGCAGCGGTCGGGCTGAACGG
GGGGTTCGTGCACACAGCCCAGCTTGGAGCGAACGACCTACACCGAACTGAGATACCTACAGCGTGAGCT
ATGAGAAAGCGCCACGCTTCCCGAAGGGAGAAAGGCGGACAGGTATCCGGTAAGCGGCAGGGTCGGAACA
GGAGAGCGCACGAGGGAGCTTCCAGGGGGAAACGCCTGGTATCTTTATAGTCCTGTCGGGTTTCGCCACC
TCTGACTTGAGCGTCGATTTTTGTGATGCTCGTCAGGGGGGCGGAGCCTATGGAAAAACGCCAGCAACGC
GGCCTTTTTACGGTTCCTGGCCTTTTGCTGGCCTTTTGCTCACATGTTCTTTCCTGCGTTATCCCCTGAT
TCTGTGGATAACCGTATTACCGCCTTTGAGTGAGCTGATACCGCTCGCCGCAGCCGAACGACCGAGCGCA
GCGAGTCAGTGAGCGAGGAAGCGGAAGAGCGCCCAATACGCAAACCGCCTCTCCCCGCGCGTTGGCCGAT
TCATTAATGCAGCAAGCTCATGGCTGACTAATTTTTTTTATTTATGCAGAGGCCGAGGCCGCCTCGGCCT
CTGAGCTATTCCAGAAGTAGTGAGGAGGCTTTTTTGGAGGCCTAGGCTTTTGCAAAAAGCTCCCCGTGGC
ACGACAGGTTTCCCGACTGGAAAGCGGGCAGTGAGCGCAACGCAATTAATGTGAGTTAGCTCACTCATTA
GGCACCCCAGGCTTTACACTTTATGCTTCCGGCTCGTATGTTGTGTGGAATTGTGAGCGGATAACAATTT
CACACAGGAAACAGCTATGACATGATTACGAATTTCACAAATAAAGCATTTTTTTCACTGCATTCTAGTT
GTGGTTTGTCCAAACTCATCAATGTATCTTATCATGTCTGGATCAACTGGATAACTCAAGCTAACCAAAA
TCATCCCAAACTTCCCACCCCATACCCTATTACCACTGCCAATTACCTGTGGTTTCATTTACTCTAAACC
TGTGATTCCTCTGAATTATTTTCATTTTAAAGAAATTGTATTTGTTAAATATGTACTACAAACTTAGTAG
T
Features (pLannotate 1.2.2; 27 found; start..end, strand, type, name):
    377..634     +  LTR            5' LTR (truncated): truncated 5' long terminal repeat (LTR) from HIV-1
    681..806     +  misc_feature   HIV-1 Ψ: packaging signal of human immunodeficiency virus type 1
    790..1128    +  CDS            HIV-1 gag (fragment): gag protein from human immunodeficiency virus 1; gag
   1303..1536    +  misc_feature   RRE: The Rev response element (RRE) of HIV-1 allows for Rev-dependent mRNA export from the nucleus to the cytoplasm.
   1913..2013    +  CDS            Rev (fragment): human immunodeficiency virus 1 (HIV-1) Rev protein; rev; enhances nuclear export of unspliced and incompletely spliced viral mRNAs
   2058..2175    +  misc_feature   cPPT/CTS: central polypurine tract and central termination sequence of HIV-1
   2223..3401    +  promoter       EF-1α promoter: strong constitutive promoter for human elongation factor EF-1α
   3422..3442    +  protein_bind   attB1: mutant version of attB; core recombination site for the Gateway® BP reaction BP Clonase™
   3448..5433    +  CDS            DDX3X: DDX3X_HUMAN - Also known as DBX From Homo sapiens (Human).
   5438..5462    -  protein_bind   attB2: mutant version of attB; recombination site for the Gateway® BP reaction BP Clonase™
   5515..5556    +  CDS            V5 tag: epitope tag from simian virus 5
   5682..6144    +  misc_feature   IRES: internal ribosome entry site (IRES) of the encephalomyocarditis virus (EMCV)
   6158..6877    +  CDS            EGFP: the original enhanced GFP (Yang et al., 1996) mammalian codon-optimized
   6891..7479    +  misc_feature   WPRE: woodchuck hepatitis virus posttranscriptional regulatory element
   7487..7552    +  CDS            nef (fragment): NEF_HV1Z2 - Experimental evidence at protein level: Swiss-Prot protein existence level 1. Extracellular Nef protein targets CD4(+) T-lymphocytes for apoptosis by interacting with CXCR4 surface receptors. From Human immunodeficiency virus type 1 group M subtype D (isolate Z2/CDC-Z34) (HIV-1).
   7554..7787    +  LTR            3' LTR (ΔU3): self-inactivating 3' long terminal repeat (LTR) from HIV-1
   7992..8096    +  promoter       AmpR promoter: bla
   8097..8957    +  CDS            AmpR: β-lactamase; bla; confers resistance to ampicillin, carbenicillin, and related antibiotics
   9128..9716    +  rep_origin     ori: high-copy-number ColE1/pMB1/pBR322/pUC origin of replication
   9899..9953    +  CDS            lacI (fragment): lac repressor; lacI; The lac repressor binds to the lac operator to inhibit transcription in E. coli. This inhibition can be relieved by adding lactose or isopropyl-β-D-thiogalactopyranoside (IPTG).
   9959..10052   +  rep_origin     SV40 ori (fragment): SV40 origin of replication
  10077..10114   +  CDS            lacI (fragment): lac repressor; lacI; The lac repressor binds to the lac operator to inhibit transcription in E. coli. This inhibition can be relieved by adding lactose or isopropyl-β-D-thiogalactopyranoside (IPTG).
  10127..10148   +  protein_bind   CAP binding site: CAP binding activates transcription in the presence of cAMP. E. coli catabolite activator protein
  10163..10193   +  promoter       lac promoter: promoter for the E. coli lac operon
  10201..10217   +  protein_bind   lac operator: The lac repressor binds to the lac operator to inhibit transcription in E. coli. This inhibition can be relieved by adding lactose or isopropyl-β-D-thiogalactopyranoside (IPTG). lac repressor encoded by lacI
  10251..10334   +  polyA_signal   SV40 poly(A) signal (fragment): SV40 polyadenylation signal
  10501..329     +  CDS            nef (fragment) (across the origin): NEF_HV1BR - Experimental evidence at protein level: Swiss-Prot protein existence level 1. Extracellular Nef protein targets CD4(+) T-lymphocytes for apoptosis by interacting with CXCR4 surface receptors (PubMed:14990729). From Human immunodeficiency virus type 1 group M subtype B (isolate BRU/LAI) (HIV-1).
