[The description below was written by a language model from this plasmid's Addgene catalogue record and pLannotate feature annotations shown in this document.]
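Description:
pHAGE-DDX3X is an HIV-1-derived lentiviral expression plasmid of about 10.5 kb, built on the pHAGE backbone and carrying the wild-type human DDX3X open reading frame. It is maintained in E. coli through a high-copy ColE1/pUC-type origin and selected with ampicillin via the β-lactamase gene. The record lists a recombination-deficient strain as the propagation host, as is usual for LTR-containing vectors. The backbone also holds small remnants of lac regulatory sequence, an SV40 origin fragment and an SV40 poly(A) fragment, which appear to be cloning leftovers rather than functional modules.

The transfer cassette lies between a truncated 5' LTR and a self-inactivating ΔU3 3' LTR. It includes the Ψ packaging signal with a gag fragment, the Rev response element for Rev-dependent export of the genomic RNA, and the cPPT/CTS element, which aids nuclear import of the reverse-transcribed genome. Expression is driven by the strong constitutive human EF-1α promoter. The DDX3X coding sequence is flanked by attB1 and attB2 sites, consistent with its insertion by Gateway recombination. A V5 epitope tag is annotated downstream of attB2, but the table does not show whether it is translated in frame with DDX3X. An EMCV IRES then directs translation of EGFP from the same transcript, so fluorescence marks transduced cells, and a WPRE boosts transcript stability and expression. No mammalian drug-selection marker is annotated.

The stated purpose is lentiviral expression of DDX3X. As the wild-type clone from a study on systematic functional annotation of somatic cancer mutations, it plausibly serves as a reference for comparison with mutant alleles.
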