Addgene plasmid #116730: pHAGE-DDX3X
Purpose: Lentiviral expression of DDX3X
Depositing lab: Gordon Mills & Kenneth Scott. Depositing organization: Baylor College of Medicine. Publication: Systematic Functional Annotation of Somatic Mutations in Cancer. Ng PK, Li J, Jeong KJ, Shao S, Chen H, Tsang YH, Sengupta S, Wang Z, Bhavana VH, Tran R, Soewito S, Minussi DC, Moreno D, Kong K, Dogruluk T, Lu H, Gao J, Tokheim C, Zhou DC, Johnson AM, Zeng J, Ip CKM, Ju Z, Wester M, Yu S, Li Y, Vellano CP, Schultz N, Karchin R, Ding L, Lu Y, Cheung LWT, Chen K, Shaw KR, Meric-Bernstam F, Scott KL, Yi S, Sahni N, Liang H, Mills GB. Cancer Cell. 2018 Mar 12;33(3):450-462.e10. doi: 10.1016/j.ccell.2018.01.021. PubMed 29533785.
Backbone
  Vector backbone: pHAGE
  Vector type: Lentiviral
Growth in bacteria
  Bacterial resistance: Ampicillin, 100 μg/mL
  Growth temperature: 37°C
  Growth strain: Stbl3
  Copy number: High Copy
Gene/Insert
  Gene/Insert name: DDX3X
  Species: H. sapiens (human)
  Mutation: WT
  Entrez Gene: DDX3X (a.k.a. CAP-Rf, DBX, DDX14, DDX3, HLP2, MRX102, MRXSSB)
  Cloning method: Gateway Cloning
Terms and licenses: Academic/Nonprofit Terms; Industry Terms: Not Available to Industry
How to cite: pHAGE-DDX3X was a gift from Gordon Mills & Kenneth Scott (Addgene plasmid # 116730 ; http://n2t.net/addgene:116730 ; RRID:Addgene_116730)
