>Addgene plasmid #116730 | pHAGE-DDX3X | depositor partial sequence | sequence record 219605 | insert
ATGAGTCATGTGGCAGTGGAAAATGCGCTCGGGCTGGACCAGCAGTTTGCTGGCCTAGACCTGAACTCTT
CAGATAATCAGAGTGGAGGAAGTACAGCCAGCAAAGGGCGCTATATTCCTCCTCATTTAAGGAACCGAGA
AGCTACTAAAGGTTTCTACGATAAAGACAGTTCAGGGTGGAGTTCTAGCAAAGATAAGGATGCGTATAGC
AGTTTTGGATCTCGTAGTGATTCAAGAGGGAAGTCTAGCTTCTTCAGTGATCGTGGAAGTGGATCAAGGG
GAAGGTTTGATGATCGTGGACGGAGTGATTACGATGGCATTGGCAGCCGTGGTGACAGAAGTGGCTTTGG
CAAATTTGAACGTGGTGGAAACAGTCGCTGGTGTGACAAATCAGATGAAGATGATTGGTCAAAACCACTC
CCACCAAGTGAACGCTTGGAACAGGAACTCTTTTCTGGAGGCAACACTGGGATTAATTTTGAGAAATACG
ATGACATTCCAGTTGAGGCAACAGGCAACAACTGTCCTCCACATATTGAAAGTTTCAGTGATGTTGAGAT
GGGAGAAATTATCATGGGAAACATTGAGCTTACTCGTTATACTCGCCCAACTCCAGTGCAAAAGCATGCT
ATTCCTATTATCAAAGAGAAAAGAGACTTGATGGCTTGTGCCCAAACAGGGTCTGGAAAAACTGCAGCAT
TTCTGTTGCCCATCTTGAGTCAGATTTATTCAGATGGTCCAGGCGAGGCTTTGAGGGCCATGAAGGAAAA
TGGAAGGTATGGGCGCCGCAAACAATACCCAATCTCCTTGGTATTAGCACCAACGAGAGAGTTGGCAGTA
CAGATCTACGAGGAAGCCAGAAAATTTTCATACCGATCTAGAGTTCGTCCTTGCGTGGTTTATGGTGGTG
CCGATATTGGTCAGCAGATTCGAGACTTGGAACGTGGATGCCATTTGTTAGTAGCCACTCCAGGACGTCT
AGTGGATATGATGGAAAGAGGAAAGATTGGATTAGACTTTTGCAAATACTTGGTGTTAGATGAAGCTGAT
CGGATGTTGGATATGGGGTTTGAGCCTCAGATTCGTAGAATAGTCGAACAAGATACTATGCCTCCAAAGG
GTGTCCGCCACACTATGATGTTTAGTGCTACTTTTCCTAAGGAAATACAGATGCTGGCTCGTGATTTCTT
AGATGAATATATCTTCTTGGCTGTAGGAAGAGTTGGCTCTACCTCTGAAAACATCACACAGAAAGTAGTT
TGGGTGGAAGAATCAGACAAACGGTCATTTCTGCTTGACCTCCTAAATGCAACAGGCAAGGATTCACTGA
CCTTAGTGTTTGTGGAGACCAAAAAGGGTGCAGATTCTCTGGAGGATTTCTTATACCATGAAGGATACGC
ATGTACCAGCATCCATGGAGACCGTTCTCAGAGGGATAGAGAAGAGGCCCTTCACCAGTTCCGCTCAGGA
AAAAGCCCAATTTTAGTGGCTACAGCAGTAGCAGCAAGAGGACTGGACATTTCAAATGTGAAACATGTTA
TCAATTTTGACTTGCCAAGTGATATTGAAGAATATGTACATCGTATTGGTCGTACGGGACGTGTAGGAAA
CCTTGGCCTGGCAACCTCATTCTTTAACGAGAGGAACATAAATATTACTAAGGATTTGTTGGATCTTCTT
GTTGAAGCTAAACAAGAAGTGCCGTCTTGGTTAGAAAACATGGCTTATGAACACCACTACAAGGGTAGCA
GTCGTGGACGTTCTAAGAGTAGCAGATTTAGTGGAGGGTTTGGTGCCAGAGACTACCGACAAAGTAGCGG
TGCCAGCAGTTCCAGCTTCAGCAGCAGCCGCGCAAGCAGCAGCCGCAGTGGCGGAGGTGGCCACGGTAGC
AGCAGAGGATTTGGTGGAGGTGGCTATGGAGGCTTTTACAACAGTGATGGATATGGAGGAAATTATAACT
CCCAGGGGGTTGACTGGTGGGGTAACTGA
